Addgene plasmid #185269: pST_APOE_HUMAN_C130K (pBS0819)
Purpose: For the mammalian expression of the human protein APOE_HUMAN_C130K. This is one of the top performing targets in our apoptosis assay (it protected from apoptosis).
Depositing lab: Pamela Silver. Depositing organization: Harvard Medical School. Publication: Natural and Designed Proteins Inspired by Extremotolerant Organisms Can Form Condensates and Attenuate Apoptosis in Human Cells. Veling MT, Nguyen DT, Thadani NN, Oster ME, Rollins NJ, Brock KP, Bethel NP, Lim S, Baker D, Way JC, Marks DS, Chang RL, Silver PA. ACS Synth Biol. 2022 Mar 18;11(3):1292-1302. doi: 10.1021/acssynbio.1c00572. Epub 2022 Feb 18. PubMed 35176859.
Backbone
  Vector backbone: YK 02
  Vector type: Mammalian Expression
Growth in bacteria
  Bacterial resistance: Ampicillin, 100 μg/mL
  Growth temperature: 37°C
  Growth strain: DH5alpha
  Copy number: High Copy
Gene/Insert
  Gene/Insert name: APOE_HUMAN_C130K
  Species: H. sapiens (human)
  Insert size (bp): 954
  Mutation: C130K
  Cloning method: Gibson Cloning
Terms and licenses: Academic/Nonprofit Terms; Industry Terms: Not Available to Industry
Depositor comments: This is one of the top performing targets in our apoptosis assay (it protected from apoptosis). See supplemental table 2 in our paper to see its performance in our assay. The negative control for this assay is pSecTag2 B which can be obtained from Thermo here https://www.thermofisher.com/order/catalog/product/V90020
How to cite: pST_APOE_HUMAN_C130K (pBS0819) was a gift from Pamela Silver (Addgene plasmid # 185269 ; http://n2t.net/addgene:185269 ; RRID:Addgene_185269)
