[The description below was written by a language model from this plasmid's Addgene catalogue record and pLannotate feature annotations shown in this document.]
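Description:
pST_APOE_HUMAN_C130K (pBS0819) is a mammalian expression plasmid of about 5.9 kb, built on a backbone recorded as YK 02, that carries human apolipoprotein E with a C130K substitution. The 954 bp insert was introduced by Gibson cloning and sits downstream of the human cytomegalovirus immediate early enhancer and promoter, with a bovine growth hormone polyadenylation signal terminating the transcript. A T7 promoter lies between the CMV promoter and the coding sequence, which would allow in vitro transcription or serve as a sequencing primer site. The annotation shows no epitope tag or fluorescent reporter fused to APOE. Short annotated fragments such as a truncated HIV-1 LTR match, a partial SV40 promoter, and pieces of lacI and bom are probably backbone remnants or annotation artefacts rather than functional elements.

In E. coli the plasmid is maintained at high copy through a ColE1/pUC-type origin and selected with ampicillin via the β-lactamase gene and its native promoter. An f1 origin is also present, permitting single-stranded DNA production. A second selection cassette places the Sh ble bleomycin/Zeocin resistance gene under both the SV40 early promoter and the bacterial EM7 promoter, followed by an SV40 polyadenylation signal, so that Zeocin selection could be applied in mammalian cells or bacteria.

According to the depositor, the construct was made to express this APOE variant in human cells as part of a screen of natural and designed proteins for the ability to attenuate apoptosis. It was among the top performers, protecting cells from apoptosis. The negative control for the assay is recorded as the commercial vector pSecTag2 B.
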