Features (pLannotate 1.2.2; 21 found; start..end, strand, type, name):
     35..87      -  misc_feature   bom (fragment): basis of mobility region from pBR322
    242..621     +  enhancer       CMV enhancer: human cytomegalovirus immediate early enhancer
    622..825     +  promoter       CMV promoter: human cytomegalovirus (CMV) immediate early promoter
    821..854     +  LTR            5' LTR (truncated) (fragment): truncated 5' long terminal repeat (LTR) from HIV-1
    870..888     +  promoter       T7 promoter: promoter for bacteriophage T7 RNA polymerase
    912..1862    +  CDS            APOE: APOE_HUMAN - Experimental evidence at protein level: Swiss-Prot protein existence level 1. (Microbial infection) Through its interaction with HCV envelope glycoprotein E2, participates in the attachment of HCV to HSPGs and other receptors (LDLr, VLDLr, and SR-B1) on the cell surface and to the assembly, maturation and infectivity of HCV viral particles (PubMed:25122793, PubMed:29695434). This interaction is probably promoted via the up-regulation of cellular autophagy by the virus (PubMed:29695434). From Homo sapiens (Human).
   1885..2109    +  polyA_signal   bGH poly(A) signal: bovine growth hormone polyadenylation signal
   2113..2134    +  promoter       SV40 promoter (fragment): SV40 enhancer and early promoter
   2155..2583    +  rep_origin     f1 ori (sequence partly withheld): f1 bacteriophage origin of replication; arrow indicates direction of (+) strand synthesis
   2597..2926    +  promoter       SV40 promoter: SV40 enhancer and early promoter
   2974..3021    +  promoter       EM7 promoter: synthetic bacterial promoter&nbsp
   3040..3414    +  CDS            BleoR: antibiotic-binding protein; Sh ble from Streptoalloteichus hindustanus; confers resistance to bleomycin, phleomycin, and Zeocin™
   3424..3549    +  CDS            ble (fragment): BLE_KLEPN - Experimental evidence at protein level: Swiss-Prot protein existence level 1. Binding protein with a strong affinity to the bleomycin family of antibiotics. Binds to CL990; an antimitotic-antibiotic compound. From Klebsiella pneumoniae.
   3544..3665    +  polyA_signal   SV40 poly(A) signal: SV40 polyadenylation signal
   3738..3754    -  protein_bind   lac operator: The lac repressor binds to the lac operator to inhibit transcription in E. coli. This inhibition can be relieved by adding lactose or isopropyl-β-D-thiogalactopyranoside (IPTG). lac repressor encoded by lacI
   3762..3792    -  promoter       lac promoter: promoter for the E. coli lac operon
   3807..3828    -  protein_bind   CAP binding site: CAP binding activates transcription in the presence of cAMP. E. coli catabolite activator protein
   3841..3933    -  CDS            lacI (fragment): lac repressor; lacI; The lac repressor binds to the lac operator to inhibit transcription in E. coli. This inhibition can be relieved by adding lactose or isopropyl-β-D-thiogalactopyranoside (IPTG).
   4116..4704    -  rep_origin     ori: high-copy-number ColE1/pMB1/pBR322/pUC origin of replication
   4875..5735    -  CDS            AmpR: β-lactamase; bla; confers resistance to ampicillin, carbenicillin, and related antibiotics
   5736..5840    -  promoter       AmpR promoter: bla
>Addgene plasmid #185269 | pST_APOE_HUMAN_C130K (pBS0819) | addgene full sequence | sequence record 363797 | Addgene NGS Result
TGACGTCGACGGATCGGGAGATCTCCCGATCCCCTATGGTGCACTCTCAGTACAATCTGCTCTGATGCCG
CATAGTTAAGCCAGTATCTGCTCCCTGCTTGTGTGTTGGAGGTCGCTGAGTAGTGCGCGAGCAAAATTTA
AGCTACAACAAGGCAAGGCTTGACCGACAATTGCATGAAGAATCTGCTTAGGGTTAGGCGTTTTGCGCTG
CTTCGCGATGTACGGGCCAGATATACGCGTTGACATTGATTATTGACTAGTTATTAATAGTAATCAATTA
CGGGGTCATTAGTTCATAGCCCATATATGGAGTTCCGCGTTACATAACTTACGGTAAATGGCCCGCCTGG
CTGACCGCCCAACGACCCCCGCCCATTGACGTCAATAATGACGTATGTTCCCATAGTAACGCCAATAGGG
ACTTTCCATTGACGTCAATGGGTGGAGTATTTACGGTAAACTGCCCACTTGGCAGTACATCAAGTGTATC
ATATGCCAAGTACGCCCCCTATTGACGTCAATGACGGTAAATGGCCCGCCTGGCATTATGCCCAGTACAT
GACCTTATGGGACTTTCCTACTTGGCAGTACATCTACGTATTAGTCATCGCTATTACCATGGTGATGCGG
TTTTGGCAGTACATCAATGGGCGTGGATAGCGGTTTGACTCACGGGGATTTCCAAGTCTCCACCCCATTG
ACGTCAATGGGAGTTTGTTTTGGCACCAAAATCAACGGGACTTTCCAAAATGTCGTAACAACTCCGCCCC
ATTGACGCAAATGGGCGGTAGGCGTGTACGGTGGGAGGTCTATATAAGCAGAGCTCTCTGGCTAACTAGA
GAACCCACTGCTTACTGGCTTATCGAAATTAATACGACTCACTATAGGGAGACCCAAGCTGGCTAGCCAC
CATGAAAGTGTTATGGGCAGCATTGTTGGTGACATTTTTAGCTGGGTGCCAGGCCAAAGTGGAACAAGCA
GTGGAAACAGAACCTGAACCTGAACTGAGACAGCAGACCGAATGGCAAAGTGGCCAGAGATGGGAACTGG
CCCTGGGGAGATTTTGGGACTATCTGAGATGGGTGCAGACCCTGAGCGAGCAGGTGCAGGAGGAGCTCCT
GAGCTCTCAGGTGACACAGGAACTGAGAGCCCTGATGGACGAGACTATGAAGGAACTGAAGGCCTACAAA
TCTGAGCTGGAAGAGCAGCTGACCCCCGTGGCTGAAGAGACCCGCGCTCGCTTGTCCAAAGAGCTCCAGG
CCGCCCAGGCCCGGCTGGGTGCCGATATGGAGGACGTCAAGGGCCGCCTGGTCCAGTACCGCGGGGAAGT
GCAGGCTATGCTGGGGCAGTCTACAGAGGAGCTCCGGGTCAGACTGGCCTCTCACCTGCGGAAGCTGAGG
AAGAGGTTGCTCCGCGACGCCGACGACCTCCAGAAGCGCCTGGCTGTGTACCAGGCCGGCGCCCGGGAAG
GCGCCGAGCGCGGACTCTCCGCTATCAGGGAGCGGCTCGGCCCTCTGGTTGAACAGGGCAGAGTCAGGGC
TGCCACTGTGGGGAGCCTCGCCGGACAGCCCCTCCAGGAGAGAGCCCAGGCCTGGGGCGAGCGCCTGCGA
GCTAGAATGGAGGAGATGGGGTCCAGAACCCGCGACCGCCTGGACGAAGTGAAGGAGCAGGTGGCCGAGG
TGCGTGCCAAACTGGAGGAACAGGCCCAGCAGATCCGCCTCCAGGCTGAGGCCTTCCAGGCCAGACTGAA
GAGCTGGTTTGAGCCTCTTGTGGAGGATATGCAGCGGCAGTGGGCCGGGCTGGTCGAGAAGGTGCAGGCC
GCCGTGGGCACTTCCGCCGCCCCTGTCCCCAGCGACAACCATTGAACCCGCTGATCAGCCTCGACTGTGC
CTTCTAGTTGCCAGCCATCTGTTGTTTGCCCCTCCCCCGTGCCTTCCTTGACCCTGGAAGGTGCCACTCC
CACTGTCCTTTCCTAATAAAATGAGGAAATTGCATCGCATTGTCTGAGTAGGTGTCATTCTATTCTGGGG
GGTGGGGTGGGGCAGGACAGCAAGGGGGAGGATTGGGAAGACAATAGCAGGCATGCTGGGGATGCGGTGG
GCTCTATGGCTTCTGAGGCGGAAAGAACCAGCTGGGGCTCTAGGGGGTATCCCC
[124 nt withheld, positions 2155-2278]
C
[91 nt withheld, positions 2280-2370]
A
[49 nt withheld, positions 2372-2420]
CCTTTGACGTTGGAGTCCACGTTCTTT
[37 nt withheld, positions 2448-2484]
ACCCTATCTCGGTCTATTCTTTTGATTTATAAGGGATTTTGCCGATTTCGGCCTATTGGTTAAAAAATGA
GCTGATTTAACAAAAATTTAACGCGAATTAATTCTGTGGAATGTGTGTCAGTTAGGGTGTGGAAAGTCCC
CAGGCTCCCCAGCAGGCAGAAGTATGCAAAGCATGCATCTCAATTAGTCAGCAACCAGGTGTGGAAAGTC
CCCAGGCTCCCCAGCAGGCAGAAGTATGCAAAGCATGCATCTCAATTAGTCAGCAACCATAGTCCCGCCC
CTAACTCCGCCCATCCCGCCCCTAACTCCGCCCAGTTCCGCCCATTCTCCGCCCCATGGCTGACTAATTT
TTTTTATTTATGCAGAGGCCGAGGCCGCCTCTGCCTCTGAGCTATTCCAGAAGTAGTGAGGAGGCTTTTT
TGGAGGCCTAGGCTTTTGCAAAAAGCTCCCGGGAGCTTGTATATCCATTTTCGGATCTGATCAGCACGTG
TTGACAATTAATCATCGGCATAGTATATCGGCATAGTATAATACGACAAGGTGAGGAACTAAACCATGGC
CAAGTTGACCAGTGCCGTTCCGGTGCTCACCGCGCGCGACGTCGCCGGAGCGGTCGAGTTCTGGACCGAC
CGGCTCGGGTTCTCCCGGGACTTCGTGGAGGACGACTTCGCCGGTGTGGTCCGGGACGACGTGACCCTGT
TCATCAGCGCGGTCCAGGACCAGGTGGTGCCGGACAACACCCTGGCCTGGGTGTGGGTGCGCGGCCTGGA
CGAGCTGTACGCCGAGTGGTCGGAGGTCGTGTCCACGAACTTCCGGGACGCCTCCGGGCCGGCCATGACC
GAGATCGGCGAGCAGCCGTGGGGGCGGGAGTTCGCCCTGCGCGACCCGGCCGGCAACTGCGTGCACTTCG
TGGCCGAGGAGCAGGACTGACACGTGCTACGAGATTTCGATTCCACCGCCGCCTTCTATGAAAGGTTGGG
CTTCGGAATCGTTTTCCGGGACGCCGGCTGGATGATCCTCCAGCGCGGGGATCTCATGCTGGAGTTCTTC
GCCCACCCCAACTTGTTTATTGCAGCTTATAATGGTTACAAATAAAGCAATAGCATCACAAATTTCACAA
ATAAAGCATTTTTTTCACTGCATTCTAGTTGTGGTTTGTCCAAACTCATCAATGTATCTTATCATGTCTG
TATACCGTCGACCTCTAGCTAGAGCTTGGCGTAATCATGGTCATAGCTGTTTCCTGTGTGAAATTGTTAT
CCGCTCACAATTCCACACAACATACGAGCCGGAAGCATAAAGTGTAAAGCCTGGGGTGCCTAATGAGTGA
GCTAACTTACATTAATTGCGTTGCGCTCACTGCCCGCTTTCCAGTCGGGAAACCTGTCGTGCCAGCTGCA
TTAATGAATCGGCCAACGCGCGGGGAGAGGCGGTTTGCGTATTGGGCGCTCTTCCGCTTCCTCGCTCACT
GACTCGCTGCGCTCGGTCGTTCGGCTGCGGCGAGCGGTATCAGCTCACTCAAAGGCGGTAATACGGTTAT
CCACAGAATCAGGGGATAACGCAGGAAAGAACATGTGAGCAAAAGGCCAGCAAAAGGCCAGGAACCGTAA
AAAGGCCGCGTTGCTGGCGTTTTTCCATAGGCTCCGCCCCCCTGACGAGCATCACAAAAATCGACGCTCA
AGTCAGAGGTGGCGAAACCCGACAGGACTATAAAGATACCAGGCGTTTCCCCCTGGAAGCTCCCTCGTGC
GCTCTCCTGTTCCGACCCTGCCGCTTACCGGATACCTGTCCGCCTTTCTCCCTTCGGGAAGCGTGGCGCT
TTCTCATAGCTCACGCTGTAGGTATCTCAGTTCGGTGTAGGTCGTTCGCTCCAAGCTGGGCTGTGTGCAC
GAACCCCCCGTTCAGCCCGACCGCTGCGCCTTATCCGGTAACTATCGTCTTGAGTCCAACCCGGTAAGAC
ACGACTTATCGCCACTGGCAGCAGCCACTGGTAACAGGATTAGCAGAGCGAGGTATGTAGGCGGTGCTAC
AGAGTTCTTGAAGTGGTGGCCTAACTACGGCTACACTAGAAGAACAGTATTTGGTATCTGCGCTCTGCTG
AAGCCAGTTACCTTCGGAAAAAGAGTTGGTAGCTCTTGATCCGGCAAACAAACCACCGCTGGTAGCGGTG
GTTTTTTTGTTTGCAAGCAGCAGATTACGCGCAGAAAAAAAGGATCTCAAGAAGATCCTTTGATCTTTTC
TACGGGGTCTGACGCTCAGTGGAACGAAAACTCACGTTAAGGGATTTTGGTCATGAGATTATCAAAAAGG
ATCTTCACCTAGATCCTTTTAAATTAAAAATGAAGTTTTAAATCAATCTAAAGTATATATGAGTAAACTT
GGTCTGACAGTTACCAATGCTTAATCAGTGAGGCACCTATCTCAGCGATCTGTCTATTTCGTTCATCCAT
AGTTGCCTGACTCCCCGTCGTGTAGATAACTACGATACGGGAGGGCTTACCATCTGGCCCCAGTGCTGCA
ATGATACCGCGAGACCCACGCTCACCGGCTCCAGATTTATCAGCAATAAACCAGCCAGCCGGAAGGGCCG
AGCGCAGAAGTGGTCCTGCAACTTTATCCGCCTCCATCCAGTCTATTAATTGTTGCCGGGAAGCTAGAGT
AAGTAGTTCGCCAGTTAATAGTTTGCGCAACGTTGTTGCCATTGCTACAGGCATCGTGGTGTCACGCTCG
TCGTTTGGTATGGCTTCATTCAGCTCCGGTTCCCAACGATCAAGGCGAGTTACATGATCCCCCATGTTGT
GCAAAAAAGCGGTTAGCTCCTTCGGTCCTCCGATCGTTGTCAGAAGTAAGTTGGCCGCAGTGTTATCACT
CATGGTTATGGCAGCACTGCATAATTCTCTTACTGTCATGCCATCCGTAAGATGCTTTTCTGTGACTGGT
GAGTACTCAACCAAGTCATTCTGAGAATAGTGTATGCGGCGACCGAGTTGCTCTTGCCCGGCGTCAATAC
GGGATAATACCGCGCCACATAGCAGAACTTTAAAAGTGCTCATCATTGGAAAACGTTCTTCGGGGCGAAA
ACTCTCAAGGATCTTACCGCTGTTGAGATCCAGTTCGATGTAACCCACTCGTGCACCCAACTGATCTTCA
GCATCTTTTACTTTCACCAGCGTTTCTGGGTGAGCAAAAACAGGAAGGCAAAATGCCGCAAAAAAGGGAA
TAAGGGCGACACGGAAATGTTGAATACTCATACTCTTCCTTTTTCAATATTATTGAAGCATTTATCAGGG
TTATTGTCTCATGAGCGGATACATATTTGAATGTATTTAGAAAAATAAACAAATAGGGGTTCCGCGCACA
TTTCCCCGAAAAGTGCCACC
